Addgene plasmid #207303: pHCMV_RV_G
Purpose: Mammalian expression of Rabies virus G protein
Depositing lab: Feng Zhang. Publication: Cell type-specific delivery by modular envelope design. Strebinger D, Frangieh CJ, Friedrich MJ, Faure G, Macrae RK, Zhang F. Nat Commun. 2023 Aug 23;14(1):5141. doi: 10.1038/s41467-023-40788-8. PubMed 37612276.
Backbone
  Vector backbone: pHCMV
  Backbone manufacturer: Clontech
  Backbone size w/o insert (bp): 4764
  Vector type: Mammalian Expression
Growth in bacteria
  Bacterial resistance: Ampicillin, 100 μg/mL
  Growth temperature: 37°C
  Growth strain: NEB Stable
  Copy number: High Copy
Gene/Insert
  Gene/Insert name: RV_G
  Species: Rabies virus
  Insert size (bp): 1572
  Mutation: mammalian codon optimization
  Entrez Gene: RABVgp4 (a.k.a. RABVgp4)
  Promoter: CMV promoter
  Cloning method: Restriction Enzyme; 5′ cloning site EcoRI (not destroyed); 3′ cloning site BglII (not destroyed)
Resource information
  A portion of this plasmid was derived from a plasmid made by: synthesis
Terms and licenses: Academic/Nonprofit Terms; Industry Terms: Not Available to Industry
How to cite: pHCMV_RV_G was a gift from Feng Zhang (Addgene plasmid # 207303 ; http://n2t.net/addgene:207303 ; RRID:Addgene_207303)
