[The description below was written by a language model from this plasmid's Addgene catalogue record and pLannotate feature annotations shown in this document.]
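Description:
pHCMV_RV_G is a mammalian expression plasmid built on the pHCMV backbone that drives production of the rabies virus glycoprotein (G). The full sequenced construct is about 6.3 kb, consistent with a roughly 4.8 kb backbone plus a 1,572 bp insert. It is propagated in E. coli through a high-copy ColE1/pUC-type origin and selected with ampicillin via the β-lactamase gene under its own promoter. An f1 phage origin, fragments of lacZα and lacI, the lac promoter/operator with its CAP site, a T7 promoter and a partial pBluescript polylinker are also annotated. These are remnants of the cloning-vector ancestry and play no part in mammalian expression. No mammalian selection marker is annotated, so the plasmid appears suited to transient transfection.

The expression cassette consists of the human cytomegalovirus immediate-early enhancer and promoter, followed by a rabbit β-globin intron, which generally improves transcript processing and expression. Next come the G open reading frame and a rabbit β-globin polyadenylation signal. The coding sequence was obtained by synthesis, codon-optimised for mammalian cells, and inserted between EcoRI and BglII sites that remain intact. No epitope tag or reporter is annotated. Rabies G is the viral envelope protein that binds host receptors, triggers endocytosis and mediates low-pH membrane fusion.

The stated purpose is simply mammalian expression of this glycoprotein. The associated publication concerns modular envelope design for cell type-specific delivery, which suggests use as an envelope-supplying plasmid for pseudotyping delivery particles, although the record does not spell this out.
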