Features (pLannotate 1.2.2; 16 found; start..end, strand, type, name):
     97..476     +  enhancer       CMV enhancer: human cytomegalovirus immediate early enhancer
    477..680     +  promoter       CMV promoter: human cytomegalovirus (CMV) immediate early promoter
    792..1364    +  intron         β-globin intron: intron from rabbit β-globin gene
   1425..2996    +  CDS            G: GLYCO_RABVP - Experimental evidence at protein level: Swiss-Prot protein existence level 1. Attaches the virus to host cellular receptor, inducing endocytosis of the virion. In the endosome, the acidic pH induces conformational changes in the glycoprotein trimer, which trigger fusion between virus and cell membrane. There is convincing in vitro evidence that the muscular form of the nicotinic acetylcholine receptor (nAChR), the neuronal cell adhesion molecule (NCAM), and the p75 neurotrophin receptor (p75NTR) bind glycoprotein and thereby facilitate rabies virus entry into cells (By similarity
   3106..3161    +  polyA_signal   β-globin poly(A) signal: rabbit β-globin polyadenylation signal (Gil and Proudfoot, 1987)
   3543..3559    -  protein_bind   lac operator: The lac repressor binds to the lac operator to inhibit transcription in E. coli. This inhibition can be relieved by adding lactose or isopropyl-β-D-thiogalactopyranoside (IPTG). lac repressor encoded by lacI
   3567..3597    -  promoter       lac promoter: promoter for the E. coli lac operon
   3612..3633    -  protein_bind   CAP binding site: CAP binding activates transcription in the presence of cAMP. E. coli catabolite activator protein
   3646..3738    -  CDS            lacI (fragment): lac repressor; lacI; The lac repressor binds to the lac operator to inhibit transcription in E. coli. This inhibition can be relieved by adding lactose or isopropyl-β-D-thiogalactopyranoside (IPTG).
   3921..4509    -  rep_origin     ori: high-copy-number ColE1/pMB1/pBR322/pUC origin of replication
   4680..5540    -  CDS            AmpR: β-lactamase; bla; confers resistance to ampicillin, carbenicillin, and related antibiotics
   5541..5645    -  promoter       AmpR promoter: bla
   5698..6126    -  rep_origin     f1 ori (sequence partly withheld): f1 bacteriophage origin of replication; arrow indicates direction of (+) strand synthesis
   6131..6286    -  CDS            lacZα (fragment): LacZα fragment of β-galactosidase; lacZ fragment
   6294..6312    +  promoter       T7 promoter: promoter for bacteriophage T7 RNA polymerase
   6321..14      +  misc_feature   MCS (fragment) (across the origin): pBluescript multiple cloning site
>Addgene plasmid #207303 | pHCMV_RV_G | addgene full sequence | sequence record 407411 | Addgene NGS Result
GCGGCCGCTCTAGAGAGCTTGGCCCATTGCATACGTTGTATCCATATCATAATATGTACATTTATATTGG
CTCATGTCCAACATTACCGCCATGTTGACATTGATTATTGACTAGTTATTAATAGTAATCAATTACGGGG
TCATTAGTTCATAGCCCATATATGGAGTTCCGCGTTACATAACTTACGGTAAATGGCCCGCCTGGCTGAC
CGCCCAACGACCCCCGCCCATTGACGTCAATAATGACGTATGTTCCCATAGTAACGCCAATAGGGACTTT
CCATTGACGTCAATGGGTGGAGTATTTACGGTAAACTGCCCACTTGGCAGTACATCAAGTGTATCATATG
CCAAGTACGCCCCCTATTGACGTCAATGACGGTAAATGGCCCGCCTGGCATTATGCCCAGTACATGACCT
TATGGGACTTTCCTACTTGGCAGTACATCTACGTATTAGTCATCGCTATTACCATGGTGATGCGGTTTTG
GCAGTACATCAATGGGCGTGGATAGCGGTTTGACTCACGGGGATTTCCAAGTCTCCACCCCATTGACGTC
AATGGGAGTTTGTTTTGGCACCAAAATCAACGGGACTTTCCAAAATGTCGTAACAACTCCGCCCCATTGA
CGCAAATGGGCGGTAGGCGTGTACGGTGGGAGGTCTATATAAGCAGAGCTCGTTTAGTGAACCGTCAGAT
CGCCTGGACACGCCATCCACGCTGTTTTGACCTCCATAGATGACACCGGGACCGATCCAGCCTCCGGTCG
ACCGATCCTGAGAACTTCAGGGTGAGTTTGGGGACCCTTGATTGTTCTTTCTTTTTCGCTATTGTAAAAT
TCATGTTATATGGAGGGGGCAAAGTTTTCAGGGTGTTGTTTAGAATGGGAAGATGTCCCTTGTATCACCA
TGGACCCTCATGATAATTTTGTTTCTTTCACTTTCTACTCTGTTGACAACCATTGTCTCCTCTTATTTTC
TTTTCATTTTCTGTAACTTTTTCGTTAAACTTTAGCTTGCATTTGTAACGAATTTTTAAATTCACTTTTG
TTTATTTGTCAGATTGTAAGTACTTTCTCTAATCACTTTTTTTTCAAGGCAATCAGGGTATATTATATTG
TACTTCAGCACAGTTTTAGAGAACAATTGTTATAATTAAATGATAAGGTAGAATATTTCTGCATATAAAT
TCTGGCTGGCGTGGAAATATTCTTATTGGTAGAAACAACTACACCCTGGTCATCATCCTGCCTTTCTCTT
TATGGTTACAATGATATACACTGTTTGAGATGAGGATAAAATACTCTGAGTCCAAACCGGGCCCCTCTGC
TAACCATGTTCATGCCTTCTTCTCTTTCCTACAGCTCCTGGGCAACGTGCTGGTTGTTGTGCTGTCTCAT
CATTTTGGCAAAGAATTCGCCACCATGGTGCCCCAAGCTCTGCTGTTTGTGCCTCTGCTGGTGTTTCCTC
TGTGCTTTGGCAAGTTCCCCATCTACACCATCCCCGATAAGCTGGGCCCTTGGAGCCCCATTGATATCCA
CCATCTGAGCTGTCCCAACAATCTCGTGGTGGAGGACGAGGGCTGCACAAATCTGAGCGGCTTCAGCTAT
ATGGAGCTGAAGGTCGGCTACATCTCCGCCATCAAGATGAACGGCTTTACATGCACCGGCGTGGTGACCG
AAGCCGAGACCTATACCAACTTTGTGGGCTACGTCACCACCACCTTCAAGAGGAAGCATTTCAGACCCAC
ACCCGACGCTTGTAGAGCCGCCTATAATTGGAAGATGGCCGGCGATCCTAGATACGAGGAGAGCCTCCAC
AACCCCTACCCCGATTATCACTGGCTGAGGACCGTCAAGACCACCAAGGAGTCTCTGGTGATTATCAGCC
CTAGCGTGGCCGATCTCGACCCTTATGATAGGTCTCTGCATAGCAGAGTCTTTCCCGGCGGCAACTGCAG
CGGAGTCGCTGTGAGCTCCACCTATTGCAGCACCAACCACGATTACACCATCTGGATGCCCGAAAACCCT
AGACTGGGAATGAGCTGCGACATCTTCACCAACAGCAGAGGCAAAAGGGCTAGCAAAGGAAGCGAAACAT
GCGGATTTGTCGATGAGAGGGGCCTCTATAAGTCTCTGAAGGGCGCTTGCAAACTGAAACTCTGCGGCGT
GCTGGGACTGAGACTGATGGACGGAACATGGGTGGCCATGCAGACCAGCAACGAGACAAAGTGGTGCCCT
CCCGGACAGCTGGTGAATCTGCACGACTTTAGAAGCGACGAAATTGAGCACCTCGTGGTGGAGGAGCTGG
TGAAGAAAAGAGAGGAGTGCCTCGACGCTCTCGAGAGCATTATGACCACCAAAAGCGTCAGCTTTAGAAG
GCTGAGCCATCTGAGGAAGCTGGTGCCCGGCTTTGGCAAGGCTTACACCATCTTCAACAAAACACTGATG
GAGGCCGACGCCCACTACAAGAGCGTGAGAACATGGAACGAGATCATCCCCTCCAAGGGCTGTCTGAGAG
TGGGCGGAAGATGTCACCCTCACGTCAACGGCGTGTTCTTTAACGGAATCATCCTCGGCCCCGATGGAAA
TGTGCTCATCCCCGAGATGCAGAGCTCTCTGCTGCAGCAGCACATGGAGCTCCTCGTCAGCAGCGTGATC
CCTCTGATGCACCCTCTGGCCGACCCTAGCACAGTGTTCAAGAACGGCGACGAGGCCGAGGACTTCGTCG
AAGTCCATCTGCCCGACGTGCATGAGAGAATCTCCGGAGTGGATCTGGGACTGCCCAACTGGGGCAAGTA
TGTGCTGCTGTCCGCCGGCGCTCTGACAGCTCTGATGCTGATCATCTTTCTGATGACATGTTGGAGAAGA
GTGAATAGAAGCGAGCCTACCCAGCACAATCTGAGAGGAACCGGCAGAGAAGTGAGCGTGACCCCTCAGA
GCGGCAAGATCATTTCCAGCTGGGAGTCCTACAAGTCCGGCGGAGAGACCGGACTGTGATGTCTTCCTGG
AGCTCCAGTCATTGACTATAACGTCTCAGATCTTTTTCCCTCTGCCAAAAATTATGGGGACATCATGAAG
CCCCTTGAGCATCTGACTTCTGGCTAATAAAGGAAATTTATTTTCATTGCAATAGTGTGTTGGAATTTTT
TGTGTCTCTCACTCGGAAGGACATATGGGAGGGCAAATCATTTAAAACATCAGAATGAGTATTTGGTTTA
GAGTTTGGCAACATATGCCCATATGCTGGCTGCCATGAACAAAGGTTGGCTATAAAGAGGTCATCAGTAT
ATGAAACAGCCCCCTGCTGTCCATTCCTTATTCCATAGAAAAGCCTTGACTTGAGGTTAGATTTTTTTTA
TATTTTGTTTTGTGTTATTTTTTTCTTTAACATCCCTAAAATTTTCCTTACATGTTTTACTAGCCAGATT
TTTCCTCCTCTCCTGACTACTCCCAGTCATAGCTGTCCCTCTTCTCTTATGGAGATCCCTCGACGGATCG
GCCGCAATTCGTAATCATGTCATAGCTGTTTCCTGTGTGAAATTGTTATCCGCTCACAATTCCACACAAC
ATACGAGCCGGAAGCATAAAGTGTAAAGCCTGGGGTGCCTAATGAGTGAGCTAACTCACATTAATTGCGT
TGCGCTCACTGCCCGCTTTCCAGTCGGGAAACCTGTCGTGCCAGCTGCATTAATGAATCGGCCAACGCGC
GGGGAGAGGCGGTTTGCGTATTGGGCGCTCTTCCGCTTCCTCGCTCACTGACTCGCTGCGCTCGGTCGTT
CGGCTGCGGCGAGCGGTATCAGCTCACTCAAAGGCGGTAATACGGTTATCCACAGAATCAGGGGATAACG
CAGGAAAGAACATGTGAGCAAAAGGCCAGCAAAAGGCCAGGAACCGTAAAAAGGCCGCGTTGCTGGCGTT
TTTCCATAGGCTCCGCCCCCCTGACGAGCATCACAAAAATCGACGCTCAAGTCAGAGGTGGCGAAACCCG
ACAGGACTATAAAGATACCAGGCGTTTCCCCCTGGAAGCTCCCTCGTGCGCTCTCCTGTTCCGACCCTGC
CGCTTACCGGATACCTGTCCGCCTTTCTCCCTTCGGGAAGCGTGGCGCTTTCTCATAGCTCACGCTGTAG
GTATCTCAGTTCGGTGTAGGTCGTTCGCTCCAAGCTGGGCTGTGTGCACGAACCCCCCGTTCAGCCCGAC
CGCTGCGCCTTATCCGGTAACTATCGTCTTGAGTCCAACCCGGTAAGACACGACTTATCGCCACTGGCAG
CAGCCACTGGTAACAGGATTAGCAGAGCGAGGTATGTAGGCGGTGCTACAGAGTTCTTGAAGTGGTGGCC
TAACTACGGCTACACTAGAAGAACAGTATTTGGTATCTGCGCTCTGCTGAAGCCAGTTACCTTCGGAAAA
AGAGTTGGTAGCTCTTGATCCGGCAAACAAACCACCGCTGGTAGCGGTGGTTTTTTTGTTTGCAAGCAGC
AGATTACGCGCAGAAAAAAAGGATCTCAAGAAGATCCTTTGATCTTTTCTACGGGGTCTGACGCTCAGTG
GAACGAAAACTCACGTTAAGGGATTTTGGTCATGAGATTATCAAAAAGGATCTTCACCTAGATCCTTTTA
AATTAAAAATGAAGTTTTAAATCAATCTAAAGTATATATGAGTAAACTTGGTCTGACAGTTACCAATGCT
TAATCAGTGAGGCACCTATCTCAGCGATCTGTCTATTTCGTTCATCCATAGTTGCCTGACTCCCCGTCGT
GTAGATAACTACGATACGGGAGGGCTTACCATCTGGCCCCAGTGCTGCAATGATACCGCGAGACCCACGC
TCACCGGCACCAGATTTATCAGCAATAAACCAGCCAGCCGGAAGGGCCGAGCGCAGAAGTGGTCCTGCAA
CTTTATCCGCCTCCATCCAGTCTATTAATTGTTGCCGGGAAGCTAGAGTAAGTAGTTCGCCAGTTAATAG
TTTGCGCAACGTTGTTGCCATTGCTACAGGCATCGTGGTGTCACGCTCGTCGTTTGGTATGGCTTCATTC
AGCTCCGGTTCCCAACGATCAAGGCGAGTTACATGATCCCCCATGTTGTGCAAAAAAGCGGTTAGCTCCT
TCGGTCCTCCGATCGTTGTCAGAAGTAAGTTGGCCGCAGTGTTATCACTCATGGTTATGGCAGCACTGCA
TAATTCTCTTACTGTCATGCCATCCGTAAGATGCTTTTCTGTGACTGGTGAGTACTCAACCAAGTCATTC
TGAGAATAGTGTATGCGGCGACCGAGTTGCTCTTGCCCGGCGTCAATACGGGATAATACCGCGCCACATA
GCAGAACTTTAAAAGTGCTCATCATTGGAAAACGTTCTTCGGGGCGAAAACTCTCAAGGATCTTACCGCT
GTTGAGATCCAGTTCGATGTAACCCACTCGTGCACCCAACTGATCTTCAGCATCTTTTACTTTCACCAGC
GTTTCTGGGTGAGCAAAAACAGGAAGGCAAAATGCCGCAAAAAAGGGAATAAGGGCGACACGGAAATGTT
GAATACTCATACTCTTCCTTTTTCAATATTATTGAAGCATTTATCAGGGTTATTGTCTCATGAGCGGATA
CATATTTGAATGTATTTAGAAAAATAAACAAATAGGGGTTCCGCGCACATTTCCCCGAAAAGTGCCACCT
AAATTGTAAGCGTTAATATTTTGTTAAAATTCGCGTTAAATTTTTGTTAAATCAGCTCATTTTTTAACCA
ATAGGCCGAAATCGGCAAAATCCCTTATAAATCAAAAGAATAGACCGAGATAGGGT
[37 nt withheld, positions 5797-5833]
AAAGAACGTGGACTCCAACGTCAAAGG
[49 nt withheld, positions 5861-5909]
T
[91 nt withheld, positions 5911-6001]
G
[124 nt withheld, positions 6003-6126]
CCCATTCGCCATTCAGGCTGCGCAACTGTTGGGAAGGGCGATCGGTGCGGGCCTCTTCGCTATTACGCCA
GCTGGCGAAAGGGGGATGTGCTGCAAGGCGATTAAGTTGGGTAACGCCAGGGTTTTCCCAGTCACGACGT
TGTAAAACGACGGCCAGTGAGCGCGCGTAATACGACTCACTATAGGGCGAATTGGAGCTCCACCGCGGTG
